Addgene plasmid #197461: 2BT-His-TEV-cs-ATG3
Purpose: Bacterial Expression of human ATG3
Depositing lab: James Hurley. Depositing organization: University of California, Berkeley.
Backbone
  Vector backbone: 2BT
  Vector type: Bacterial Expression
Growth in bacteria
  Bacterial resistance: Ampicillin, 100 μg/mL
  Growth temperature: 37°C
  Growth strain: DH5alpha
  Copy number: High Copy
Gene/Insert
  Gene/Insert name: ATG3
  Species: H. sapiens (human)
  Entrez Gene: ATG3 (a.k.a. APG3, APG3-LIKE, APG3L, PC3-96, hApg3)
  Tag / fusion protein: His (N terminal on insert)
  Cloning method: Ligation Independent Cloning
Terms and licenses: Academic/Nonprofit Terms; Industry Terms: Not Available to Industry
How to cite: 2BT-His-TEV-cs-ATG3 was a gift from James Hurley (Addgene plasmid # 197461)
