[The description below was written by a language model from this plasmid's Addgene catalogue record and pLannotate feature annotations shown in this document.]
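Description:
2BT-His-TEV-cs-ATG3 is a 5.7 kb bacterial expression plasmid built on the 2BT backbone, a ligation-independent cloning vector with a pBR322-derived architecture. It replicates in E. coli from a ColE1/pMB1-type origin and is selected with ampicillin through the bla gene under its native promoter. The annotation also picks up the pBR322 bom (basis of mobility) region and the rop gene. Rop normally restrains copy number, although the catalogue entry lists the plasmid as high copy. Two fragments of the tetracycline efflux gene and its promoter flank the expression cassette. They appear to be remnants of a tet gene interrupted by the cassette, so tetracycline resistance should not be expected.

The payload is human ATG3, the E2-like conjugating enzyme that transfers ATG8-family proteins (LC3/GABARAP) to phosphatidylethanolamine during autophagosome formation. Transcription is driven by a T7 promoter, followed by the phage T7 gene 10 ribosome binding site, and ends at a T7 terminator, so expression requires a host strain that supplies T7 RNA polymerase. The open reading frame starts with an N-terminal 6xHis tag and a TEV protease recognition site directly upstream of ATG3, allowing metal-affinity purification and then removal of the tag by TEV cleavage. A short match to a T7 gene 10-derived sequence lies between the insert and the terminator. This is probably backbone sequence rather than a fused tag, as the record lists only the N-terminal His tag. The stated purpose is bacterial expression of human ATG3. That would suit production of recombinant protein for biochemical or structural work such as in vitro lipidation assays, though the record names no specific application.
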