Features (pLannotate 1.2.2; 16 found; start..end, strand, type, name):
    104..208     +  promoter       AmpR promoter: bla
    209..1069    +  CDS            AmpR: β-lactamase; bla; confers resistance to ampicillin, carbenicillin, and related antibiotics
   1240..1828    +  rep_origin     ori: high-copy-number ColE1/pMB1/pBR322/pUC origin of replication
   2014..2153    -  misc_feature   bom: basis of mobility region from pBR322
   2255..2446    -  CDS            rop: Rop protein, which maintains plasmids at low copy number; rop
   2463..2843    +  CDS            YPB1_ECOLX: Protein predicted: Swiss-Prot protein existence level 4. From Escherichia coli.
   3085..3985    -  CDS            TcR (fragment): tetracycline efflux protein; tet; confers resistance to tetracycline
   4007..4025    +  promoter       T7 promoter: promoter for bacteriophage T7 RNA polymerase
   4114..4136    +  RBS            RBS: efficient ribosome binding site from bacteriophage T7 gene 10 (Olins and Rangwala, 1989)
   4156..4173    +  CDS            6xHis: 6xHis affinity tag
   4174..4190    +  CDS            TEV site (fragment): tobacco etch virus (TEV) protease recognition and cleavage site
   4201..5142    +  CDS            ATG3: ATG3_HUMAN - Also known as APG3, APG3L. Experimental evidence at protein level: Swiss-Prot protein existence level 1. E2 conjugating enzyme required for the cytoplasm to vacuole transport (Cvt), autophagy, and mitochondrial homeostasis. Responsible for the E2-like covalent binding of phosphatidylethanolamine to the C- terminal Gly of ATG8-like proteins (GABARAP, GABARAPL1, GABARAPL2 or MAP1LC3A). The ATG12-ATG5 conjugate plays a role of an E3 and promotes the transfer of ATG8-like proteins from ATG3 to phosphatidylethanolamine (PE). This step is required for the membrane association of ATG8-li
   5231..5280    +  CDS            SET1 (fragment): solubility-enhancement tag derived from T7 phage gene 10B
   5288..5335    +  terminator     T7 terminator: transcription terminator for bacteriophage T7 RNA polymerase
   5361..5653    -  CDS            TcR (fragment): tetracycline efflux protein; tet; confers resistance to tetracycline
   5701..5729    -  promoter       tet promoter: E. coli promoter for tetracycline efflux protein gene
>Addgene plasmid #197461 | 2BT-His-TEV-cs-ATG3 | addgene full sequence | sequence record 389444 | Addgene NGS Result
TTCTTGAAGACGAAAGGGCCTCGTGATACGCCTATTTTTATAGGTTAATGTCATGATAATAATGGTTTCT
TAGACGTCAGGTGGCACTTTTCGGGGAAATGTGCGCGGAACCCCTATTTGTTTATTTTTCTAAATACATT
CAAATATGTATCCGCTCATGAGACAATAACCCTGATAAATGCTTCAATAACATTGAAAAAGGAAGAGTAT
GAGTATTCAACATTTCCGTGTCGCCCTTATTCCCTTTTTTGCGGCATTTTGCCTTCCTGTTTTTGCTCAC
CCAGAAACGCTGGTGAAAGTAAAAGATGCTGAAGATCAGTTGGGTGCACGAGTGGGTTACATCGAACTGG
ATCTCAACAGCGGTAAGATCCTTGAGAGTTTTCGCCCCGAAGAACGTTTTCCAATGATGAGCACTTTTAA
AGTTCTGCTATGTGGCGCGGTATTATCCCGTGTTGACGCCGGGCAAGAGCAACTCGGTCGCCGCATACAC
TATTCTCAGAATGACTTGGTTGAGTACTCACCAGTCACAGAAAAGCATCTTACGGATGGCATGACAGTAA
GAGAATTATGCAGTGCTGCCATAACCATGAGTGATAACACTGCGGCCAACTTACTTCTGACAACGATCGG
AGGACCGAAGGAGCTAACCGCTTTTTTGCACAACATGGGGGATCATGTAACTCGCCTTGATCGTTGGGAA
CCGGAGCTGAATGAAGCCATACCAAACGACGAGCGTGACACCACGATGCCTGCAGCAATGGCAACAACGT
TGCGCAAACTATTAACTGGCGAACTACTTACTCTAGCTTCCCGGCAACAATTAATAGACTGGATGGAGGC
GGATAAAGTTGCAGGACCACTTCTGCGCTCGGCCCTTCCGGCTGGCTGGTTTATTGCTGATAAATCTGGA
GCCGGTGAGCGTGGGTCTCGCGGTATCATTGCAGCACTGGGGCCAGATGGTAAGCCCTCCCGTATCGTAG
TTATCTACACGACGGGGAGTCAGGCAACTATGGATGAACGAAATAGACAGATCGCTGAGATAGGTGCCTC
ACTGATTAAGCATTGGTAACTGTCAGACCAAGTTTACTCATATATACTTTAGATTGATTTAAAACTTCAT
TTTTAATTTAAAAGGATCTAGGTGAAGATCCTTTTTGATAATCTCATGACCAAAATCCCTTAACGTGAGT
TTTCGTTCCACTGAGCGTCAGACCCCGTAGAAAAGATCAAAGGATCTTCTTGAGATCCTTTTTTTCTGCG
CGTAATCTGCTGCTTGCAAACAAAAAAACCACCGCTACCAGCGGTGGTTTGTTTGCCGGATCAAGAGCTA
CCAACTCTTTTTCCGAAGGTAACTGGCTTCAGCAGAGCGCAGATACCAAATACTGTCCTTCTAGTGTAGC
CGTAGTTAGGCCACCACTTCAAGAACTCTGTAGCACCGCCTACATACCTCGCTCTGCTAATCCTGTTACC
AGTGGCTGCTGCCAGTGGCGATAAGTCGTGTCTTACCGGGTTGGACTCAAGACGATAGTTACCGGATAAG
GCGCAGCGGTCGGGCTGAACGGGGGGTTCGTGCACACAGCCCAGCTTGGAGCGAACGACCTACACCGAAC
TGAGATACCTACAGCGTGAGCTATGAGAAAGCGCCACGCTTCCCGAAGGGAGAAAGGCGGACAGGTATCC
GGTAAGCGGCAGGGTCGGAACAGGAGAGCGCACGAGGGAGCTTCCAGGGGGAAACGCCTGGTATCTTTAT
AGTCCTGTCGGGTTTCGCCACCTCTGACTTGAGCGTCGATTTTTGTGATGCTCGTCAGGGGGGCGGAGCC
TATGGAAAAACGCCAGCAACGCGGCCTTTTTACGGTTCCTGGCCTTTTGCTGGCCTTTTGCTCACATGTT
CTTTCCTGCGTTATCCCCTGATTCTGTGGATAACCGTATTACCGCCTTTGAGTGAGCTGATACCGCTCGC
CGCAGCCGAACGACCGAGCGCAGCGAGTCAGTGAGCGAGGAAGCGGAAGAGCGCCTGATGCGGTATTTTC
TCCTTACGCATCTGTGCGGTATTTCACACCGCAATGGTGCACTCTCAGTACAATCTGCTCTGATGCCGCA
TAGTTAAGCCAGTATACACTCCGCTATCGCTACGTGACTGGGTCATGGCTGCGCCCCGACACCCGCCAAC
ACCCGCTGACGCGCCCTGACGGGCTTGTCTGCTCCCGGCATCCGCTTACAGACAAGCTGTGACCGTCTCC
GGGAGCTGCATGTGTCAGAGGTTTTCACCGTCATCACCGAAACGCGCGAGGCAGCTGCGGTAAAGCTCAT
CAGCGTGGTCGTGAAGCGATTCACAGATGTCTGCCTGTTCATCCGCGTCCAGCTCGTTGAGTTTCTCCAG
AAGCGTTAATGTCTGGCTTCTGATAAAGCGGGCCATGTTAAGGGCGGTTTTTTCCTGTTTGGTCACTGAT
GCCTCCGTGTAAGGGGGATTTCTGTTCATGGGGGTAATGATACCGATGAAACGAGAGAGGATGCTCACGA
TACGGGTTACTGATGATGAACATGCCCGGTTACTGGAACGTTGTGAGGGTAAACAACTGGCGGTATGGAT
GCGGCGGGACCAGAGAAAAATCACTCAGGGTCAATGCCAGCGCTTCGTTAATACAGATGTAGGTGTTCCA
CAGGGTAGCCAGCAGCATCCTGCGATGCAGATCCGGAACATAATGGTGCAGGGCGCTGACTTCCGCGTTT
CCAGACTTTACGAAACACGGAAACCGAAGACCATTCATGTTGTTGCTCAGGTCGCAGACGTTTTGCAGCA
GCAGTCGCTTCACGTTCGCTCGCGTATCGGTGATTCATTCTGCTAACCAGTAAGGCAACCCCGCCAGCCT
AGCCGGGTCCTCAACGACAGGAGCACGATCATGCGCACCCGTGGCCAGGACCCAACGCTGCCCGAGATGC
GCCGCGTGCGGCTGCTGGAGATGGCGGACGCGATGGATATGTTCTGCCAAGGGTTGGTTTGCGCATTCAC
AGTTCTCCGCAAGAATTGATTGGCTCCAATTCTTGGAGTGGTGAATCCGTTAGCGAGGTGCCGCCGGCTT
CCATTCAGGTCGAGGTGGCCCGGCTCCATGCACCGCGACGCAACGCGGGGAGGCAGACAAGGTATAGGGC
GGCGCCTACAATCCATGCCAACCCGTTCCATGTGCTCGCCGAGGCGGCATAAATCGCCGTGACGATCAGC
GGTCCAATGATCGAAGTTAGGCTGGTAAGAGCCGCGAGCGATCCTTGAAGCTGTCCCTGATGGTCGTCAT
CTACCTGCCTGGACAGCATGGCCTGCAACGCGGGCATCCCGATGCCGCCGGAAGCGAGAAGAATCATAAT
GGGGAAGGCCATCCAGCCTCGCGTCGCGAACGCCAGCAAGACGTAGCCCAGCGCGTCGGCCGCCATGCCG
GCGATAATGGCCTGCTTCTCGCCGAAACGTTTGGTGGCGGGACCAGTGACGAAGGCTTGAGCGAGGGCGT
GCAAGATTCCGAATACCGCAAGCGACAGGCCGATCATCGTCGCGCTCCAGCGAAAGCGGTCCTCGCCGAA
AATGACCCAGAGCGCTGCCGGCACCTGTCCTACGAGTTGCATGATAAAGAAGACAGTCATAAGTGCGGCG
ACGATAGTCATGCCCCGCGCCCACCGGAAGGAGCTGACTGGGTTGAAGGCTCTCAAGGGCATCGGTCGAC
GCTCTCCCTTATGCGACTCCTGCATTAGGAAGCAGCCCAGTAGTAGGTTGAGGCCGTTGAGCACCGCCGC
CGCAAGGAATGGTGCATGCAAGGAGATGGCGCCCAACAGTCCCCCGGCCACGGGGCCTGCCACCATACCC
ACGCCGAAACAAGCGCTCATGAGCCCGAAGTGGCGAGCCCGATCTTCCCCATCGGTGATGTCGGCGATAT
AGGCGCCAGCAACCGCACCTGTGGCGCCGGTGATGCCGGCCACGATGCGTCCGGCGTAGAGGATCGAGAT
CTCGATCCCGCGAAATTAATACGACTCACTATAGGGAGACCACAACGGTTTCCCTCTAGTGCCGGCTCCG
GAGAGCTCTTTAATTAAGCGGCCGCCCTGCAGGACTCGAGTTCTAGAAATAATTTTGTTTAACTTTAAGA
AGGAGATATACATATGAAATCTTCTCACCATCACCATCACCATGAAAACCTGTACTTCCAATCCAATGCA
ATGCAGAATGTGATTAATACTGTGAAGGGAAAGGCACTGGAAGTGGCTGAGTACCTGACCCCGGTCCTCA
AGGAATCAAAGTTTAAGGAAACAGGTGTAATTACCCCAGAAGAGTTTGTGGCAGCTGGAGATCACCTAGT
CCACCACTGTCCAACATGGCAATGGGCTACAGGGGAAGAATTGAAAGTGAAGGCATACCTACCAACAGGC
AAACAATTTTTGGTAACCAAAAATGTGCCGTGCTATAAGCGGTGCAAACAGATGGAATATTCAGATGAAT
TGGAAGCTATCATTGAAGAAGATGATGGTGATGGCGGATGGGTAGATACATATCACAACACAGGTATTAC
AGGAATAACGGAAGCCGTTAAAGAGATCACACTGGAAAATAAGGACAATATAAGGCTTCAAGATTGCTCA
GCACTATGTGAAGAGGAAGAAGATGAAGATGAAGGAGAAGCTGCAGATATGGAAGAATATGAAGAGAGTG
GATTGTTGGAAACAGATGAGGCTACCCTAGATACAAGGAAAATAGTAGAAGCTTGTAAAGCCAAAACTGA
TGCTGGCGGTGAAGATGCTATTTTGCAAACCAGAACTTATGACCTTTACATCACTTATGATAAATATTAC
CAGACTCCACGATTATGGTTGTTTGGCTATGATGAGCAACGGCAGCCTTTAACAGTTGAGCACATGTATG
AAGACATCAGTCAGGATCATGTGAAGAAAACAGTGACCATTGAAAATCACCCTCATCTGCCACCACCTCC
CATGTGTTCAGTTCACCCATGCAGGCATGCTGAGGTGATGAAGAAAATCATTGAGACTGTTGCAGAAGGA
GGGGGAGAACTTGGAGTTCATATGTATCTTCTTATTTTCTTGAAATTTGTACAAGCTGTCATTCCAACAA
TAGAATATGACTACACAAGACACTTCACAATGTAATAATAACATTGGAAGTGGATAACGGATCCGCGATC
GCGGCGCGCCACCTGGTGGCCGGCCGGTACCACGCGTGCGCGCTGATCCGGCTGCTAACAAAGCCCGAAA
GGAAGCTGAGTTGGCTGCTGCCACCGCTGAGCAATAACTAGCATAACCCCTTGGGGCCTCTAAACGGGTC
TTGAGGGGTTTTTTGCTGAAAGGAGGAACTATATCCGGATATCCACAGGACGGGTGTGGTCGCCATGATC
GCGTAGTCGATAGTGGCTCCAAGTAGCGAAGCGAGCAGGACTGGGCGGCGGCCAAAGCGGTCGGACAGTG
CTCCGAGAACGGGTGCGCATAGAAATTGCATCAACGCATATAGCGCTAGCAGCACGCCATAGTGACTGGC
GATGCTGTCGGAATGGACGATATCCCGCAAGAGGCCCGGCAGTACCGGCATAACCAAGCCTATGCCTACA
GCATCCAGGGTGACGGTGCCGAGGATGACGATGAGCGCATTGTTAGATTTCATACACGGTGCCTGACTGC
GTTAGCAATTTAACTGTGATAAACTACCGCATTAAAGCTTATCGATGATAAGCTGTCAAACATGAGAA
